Addgene plasmid #191067: pEY70
Purpose: ceh-48 fluorescent neural reporter driving nuclear TagRFP-T expression (refer to NeuroPAL paper for expression)
Depositing lab: Oliver Hobert & Eviatar Yemini. Depositing organization: Columbia University. Publication: NeuroPAL: A Multicolor Atlas for Whole-Brain Neuronal Identification in C. elegans. Yemini E, Lin A, Nejatbakhsh A, Varol E, Sun R, Mena GE, Samuel ADT, Paninski L, Venkatachalam V, Hobert O. Cell. 2021 Jan 7;184(1):272-288.e11. doi: 10.1016/j.cell.2020.12.012. Epub 2020 Dec 29. PubMed 33378642.
Backbone
  Vector backbone: pPD95.62
  Vector type: Worm Expression
Growth in bacteria
  Bacterial resistance: Ampicillin, 100 μg/mL
  Growth temperature: 37°C
  Growth strain: DH5alpha
  Copy number: Unknown
Gene/Insert
  Gene/Insert name: ceh-48
  Species: C. elegans (nematode)
  Mutation: None
  Entrez Gene: ceh-48
  Cloning method: Gibson Cloning
Terms and licenses: Academic/Nonprofit Terms; Industry Terms: Not Available to Industry
How to cite: pEY70 was a gift from Oliver Hobert & Eviatar Yemini (Addgene plasmid # 191067 ; http://n2t.net/addgene:191067 ; RRID:Addgene_191067)
