[The description below was written by a language model from this plasmid's Addgene catalogue record and pLannotate feature annotations shown in this document.]
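Description:
pEY70 is a C. elegans expression plasmid built on the pPD95.62 backbone, one of the standard promoterless worm reporter vectors, and serves as a transcriptional reporter for the homeobox gene ceh-48. It is maintained in E. coli through a high-copy ColE1/pUC-type origin and selected with ampicillin via the bla (AmpR) gene and its native promoter. Small remnants of pUC/pBR322 ancestry are also annotated (fragments of the multiple cloning site, lacZα, lacI, rop and bom, plus a CAP site, lac promoter and lac operator). These are backbone leftovers rather than functional parts of the reporter.

The payload is ceh-48 sequence from C. elegans, inserted by Gibson assembly, driving a full-length TagRFP-T coding sequence, a photostable red fluorescent protein derived from Entacmaea quadricolor. The feature table leaves a long unannotated stretch of roughly 2.7 kb upstream of the fluorophore, which is the likely location of the ceh-48 regulatory region, although the record does not define its boundaries or say which part of the locus was used. The purpose line describes the reporter as nuclear, but no localization signal is explicitly annotated. The short segment just before TagRFP-T that is labelled as a worm-optimized mEGFP fragment probably reflects leader sequence retained from the parent vector. A short aex-5 match downstream of the fluorophore may correspond to genomic sequence carried with the vector's 3' region, though no 3' UTR is annotated as such.

The plasmid is one of the neuron-type-specific reporters associated with NeuroPAL, a multicolor atlas for whole-brain neuronal identification in C. elegans. The expression pattern itself is not given in the record.
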