Features (pLannotate 1.2.2; 14 found; start..end, strand, type, name):
    152..169     -  misc_feature   MCS (fragment): pUC18/19 multiple cloning site
   2872..2890    -  CDS            lacZα (fragment): LacZα fragment of β-galactosidase; lacZ fragment
   3045..3095    +  CDS            mEGFP (fragment): monomeric enhanced GFP, optimized with synthetic introns for expression in C. elegans
   3102..3980    +  CDS            TagRFP-T: TagRFP-T is a basic (constitutively fluorescent) red fluorescent protein published in 2008, derived from Entacmaea quadricolor. It has low acid sensitivity.
   4600..4752    +  CDS            aex-5 (fragment): AEX5_CAEEL - Also known as kpc-3 From Caenorhabditis elegans.
   4880..4915    +  CDS            rop (fragment): Rop protein, which maintains plasmids at low copy number; rop
   5017..5116    +  misc_feature   bom (fragment): basis of mobility region from pBR322
   5214..5318    +  promoter       AmpR promoter: bla
   5319..6179    +  CDS            AmpR: β-lactamase; bla; confers resistance to ampicillin, carbenicillin, and related antibiotics
   6350..6938    +  rep_origin     ori: high-copy-number ColE1/pMB1/pBR322/pUC origin of replication
   7121..7213    +  CDS            lacI (fragment): lac repressor; lacI; The lac repressor binds to the lac operator to inhibit transcription in E. coli. This inhibition can be relieved by adding lactose or isopropyl-β-D-thiogalactopyranoside (IPTG).
   7226..7247    +  protein_bind   CAP binding site: CAP binding activates transcription in the presence of cAMP. E. coli catabolite activator protein
   7262..7292    +  promoter       lac promoter: promoter for the E. coli lac operon
   7300..7316    +  protein_bind   lac operator: The lac repressor binds to the lac operator to inhibit transcription in E. coli. This inhibition can be relieved by adding lactose or isopropyl-β-D-thiogalactopyranoside (IPTG). lac repressor encoded by lacI
>Addgene plasmid #191067 | pEY70 | addgene full sequence | sequence record 376041 | Addgene NGS Result
TCACACAGGAAACAGCTATGACCATGATTACGCCAAGCTGTAAGTTTAAACATGATCTTACTAACTAACT
ATTCTCATTTAAATTTTCAGAGCTTAAAAATGGCTGAAATCACTCACAACGATGGATACGCTAACAACTT
GGAAATGAAATAAGCTTGCATGCCTGCAGAGGCAGAAGCTCGAAAGCATGTCGATGAAACTCAAAAAGAT
CTGAACGGTCTCGCCGAGTCGATAATTGAAACTTTGTGTGAAGTCTAGGTCGAATGAGCAATGAACATTT
ACATTTTGTATAATATTTACATGACCATCTGTCCTCCATGGCTTCGTGCCTGGTTCGCAGGTCCCTTCTG
AATACAACTAGGGAAAGAGGAGGAGGAAAAGGAAAAGCTACATAGAACCCTCGTCTTTTCAGGCAGTAAG
GCCACAGGAAAAATAGTGAGAGAGGCACGGAGGGAGAGACCAATAGAAGAAGAAATAAGAGATGGGGACC
GCCCTTTCTCGGGTGGTACGTCTCTGCGTTTCCTCGCCACAAATGGTATTTTTATTTCACAGAGAGCTCT
TCCCGAAGAAGGGAAAGCTAGTAGAAAAGGAGGGTGGCTGTGCGTGTGTGCACCAGTTTGTGCACAGCTT
CAAAGCCTAAATAGACGCAGGCAGTAAAAGGAAAAAAGAAGACGAAGAAGGCGTCGTTTGTATGTGTCTC
TTCATCCCAAATACCCCATACAACAACCATTGCCTTCTTCCCGTCCAGTTCCAACGCCTTTTCACTTTTT
CTCTATATCTCTAGTTCATGGCATTTACTTTTGCACATTGGAGGTCTTTGACGTCTACAGAAATTTATTT
GTTTCAATATGTCTTTAGCTAATTTTTAAACTTTAAAGAATTTAGTAAATAATATTAATCCTTGTCAACA
AGACAATTGCCGGCAGACGGCTGGGTCTAAAATTTAGACCACGGAATTCTATACAGTGAAAAACATCCAC
TTCAATTATTCTGGTCGTTTTCTTCAGTTCTCAATATAAATTTAAGATTTCGAAGCTAGTTCAGAATATG
AATACTTTCTAAACTGCTGTGATTACAGCTTTAGAAAATACAAAAATTAATTTGGAAATTGTTCTACATA
ATTCTAAATCAAGACATTTATAATTTAAAATCAAAGTTTTCGCACAGTGAAGTTGAGTACGCGAACAATA
ATTTTAAATTGTAACCCAATATTAAAACAAAAATGCTTTGTTAAAACTTCAAGAATTAGGGGTGCTTGTG
AATCATAGGACAGAAAGAATTCAATTTTTCAAATTTAAATAGTGCAATTTTGTTATAAGTCAAAGTATAA
AATAATTTATAACAAAAAAGACAGTCAAATTGGCTTCTTTAAATTTATGTGGCCTGTAGCAATCAACAGG
GAAAAAAATTTAAAAAAAATACTGTATGCTGTTGTTTATTTATTTAGAGGTTTTTGAAATAATCTTAATG
ATGATTTCATATGTAGTAGTTTATATGTAGCAACCGTTCCAGACTACGCATTTTCTAAACTATCAAAAAA
AAACTAAATTAAAAAAATGCCCAAATAAAGTTTTTAGTAGGCACTCCAAGTTACCGTGATTGATGGCACA
AAACAAAAATTAATTTTTGATATCATGTTCAGTCAATCATAAACAGAATATTCGTTTTTCTTCCAATCAA
GAAAGAAAAGAAAAAAAGAAATAGGAAATCCATCACCTCCTTTCGTTTCCGTTTTCTGGGAAGAGAAAAA
TTAAAAAAGAGATGGAAACGAAAATTGTCAGTTTTCCATTCCATTTTCTGCCTATACTATTTCTCATTTT
TCTTTACAAAAACCAAGTCTTCCATCAATCAGTATTTTCAAAAAAAAAAGTATGTTATTTCAAAAGGAAA
AATACACTTCGTAATACCTACAGTTGACTTTATCATTTTTTAATATTTACGTGAGCCTAGCTTCAGCCTA
ACGGTAGCCACAAGAATTTTACAATTAAAAACCACGGATTTTTTGCTTAAAAAATTACTTCTAGATTTGA
GACCTGCTACTGTTCTCCGGGTAAGTGAAATAAAATTCTAAATTGAAGTGTTCAATCTGAACTGATCATG
AAGTTTCACGGTCATGATAAAATTTGTAAAATTCATGTAAAATTTGACACGTGTCGTTATTTCGTAAAAG
ATTATGTCGTAAAGGTATATTTCAAAATGTCGTACTAAATTGGGAACTTGTAAAATTAGCGGTTAGAGAA
GGGATAATGCGTTTTATTTGGGTAAAACTCGGCAATTTTTGGCGTAGTTCCTCTGCCGCTTGTAACGTCA
ATTTTTTCCAAAAAGAAAGGCGGTTTCAACATTTTTATTTCAATTGATAAATAAACTAAAACTGATGGAT
ATTTTGATCAACGGGAAATTAACCAGAAAAAGCGTTTTTGATATCCTTTAGGTAGTCATTGGCAACCACG
TAGCTTCACAAGCATGATAAACAAACTGATTCATTTTGTTCCAATATTATTTCTCCCGGCGACATTATAT
TTAGGATTGCTAACTAGCTGTAGTTATTATAAGTATGGCAGTTTTTTGGAAAAGAACGATTTTTGTAGCA
ATTTTTGAAATGATTTTTCCTTATACATGAAAAAATCAGACTGTAGGCAAACTTTTCTTCCTTCAAAAAA
AAAAACAATCAAAAAACTGCTTTCAATTCTCAATTCATTCATTTTGTCTTCATATTCCAATTTTTTTTCA
ACTTAATGTTTCAACTCAAACAAAATTAATTTCAGAGCTACTTCAAACGACAACCCGGGATTGGCCAAAG
GACCCAAAGGTATGTTTCGAATGATACTAACATAACATAGAACATTTTCAGGAGGACCCTTGGAGGGTAC
CGGTTTTCCCAGTCACGACGCGTGGTACCGAGCTCAGAAAAAATGACCGCTCCAAAGAAGAAACGCAAAG
TACCGAGCTCAGAAAAAATGACGGCACCTAAAAAGAAACGCAAAGTACCGGTCGCCGAGAAGACAGCCCC
AAAAAAGAAGCGTAAAGTTCCACGCGTCATGGGAGTAAGTTTAAACAGTTCGGTACTAACTAACCATACA
TATTTAAATTTTCAGCGCGCTTCCAAGGGAGAGGAGCTCATCAAGGAGAACATGCACATGAAGCTCTACA
TGGAGGGAACCGTCAACAACCACCACTTCAAGTGCACCTCCGAGGGAGAGGGAAAGCCATACGAGGGAAC
CCAAACCATGCGTATCAAGGTAAGTTTAAACATATATATACTAACTAACCCTGATTATTTAAATTTTCAG
GTCGTCGAGGGAGGACCACTCCCATTCGCCTTCGACATCCTCGCCACCTCCTTCATGTACGGATCCCGTA
CCTTCATCAACCACACCCAAGGAATCCCAGACTTCTTCAAGCAATCCTTCCCAGAGGGATTCACCTGGGA
GCGTGTCACCACCTACGAGGACGGAGGAGTCCTCACCGCCACCCAAGACACCTCCCTCCAAGACGGATGC
CTCATCTACAACGTCAAGGTAAGTTTAAACAGTTCGGTACTAACTAACCATACATATTTAAATTTTCAGA
TCCGTGGAGTCAACTTCCCATCCAACGGACCAGTCATGCAAAAGAAGACCCTCGGATGGGAGGCCAACAC
CGAGATGCTCTACCCAGCCGACGGAGGACTCGAGGGACGTACCGACATGGCCCTCAAGCTCGTCGGAGGA
GGACACCTCATCTGCAACTTCAAGACCACCTACCGTTCCAAGGTAAGTTTAAACATGATTTTACTAACTA
ACTAATCTGATTTAAATTTTCAGAAGCCAGCCAAGAACCTCAAGATGCCAGGAGTCTACTACGTCGACCA
CCGTCTCGAGCGTATCAAGGAGGCCGACAAGGAGACCTACGTCGAGCAACACGAGGTCGCCGTCGCCCGT
TACTGCGACCTCCCATCCAAGCTCGGACACAAGCTCAACGGAATGGACGAGCTCTACAAGGCCTAGGATA
CCGGAATTCCAACTGAGCGCCGGTCGCTACCATTACCAACTTGTCTGGTGTCAAAAATAATAGGGGCCGC
TGTCATCAGAGTAAGTTTAAACTGAGTTCTACTAACTAACGAGTAATATTTAAATTTTCAGCATCTCGCG
CCCGTGCCTCTGACTTCTAAGTCCAATTACTCTTCAACATCCCTACATGCTCTTTCTCCCTGTGCTCCCA
CCCCCTATTTTTGTTATTATCAAAAAACTTCTCTTAATTTCTTTGTTTTTTAGCTTCTTTTAAGTCACCT
CTAACAATGAAATTGTGTAGATTCAAAAATAGAATTAATTCGTAATAAAAAGTCGAAAAAAATTGTGCTC
CCTCCCCCCATTAATAATAATTCTATCCCAAAATCTACACAATGTTCTGTGTACACTTCTTATGTTTTTT
ACTTCTGATAAATTTTTTTGAAACATCATAGAAAAAACCGCACACAAAATACCTTATCATATGTTACGTT
TCAGTTTATGACCGCAATTTTTATTTCTTCGCACGTCTGGGCCTCTCATGACGTCAAATCATGCTCATCG
TGAAAAAGTTTTGGAGTATTTTTGGAATTTTTCAATCAAGTGAAAGTTTATGAAATTAATTTTCCTGCTT
TTGCTTTTTGGGGTTTCCCCTATTGTTTGTCAAGATTTCGAGGACGGCGTTTTTCTTGCTAAAATCACAA
GTATTGATGAGCACGATGCAAGAAAGATCGGAAGAAGGTTTGGGTTTGAGGCTCAGTGGAAGGTGAGTAG
AAGTTGATAATTTGAAAGTGGAGTAGTGTCTATGGGGTTTTTGCCTTAAATGACAGAATACATTCCCAAT
ATACCAAACATAACTGTTTCCTACTAGTCGGCCGTACGGGCCCTTTCGTCTCGCGCGTTTCGGTGATGAC
GGTGAAAACCTCTGACACATGCAGCTCCCGGAGACGGTCACAGCTTGTCTGTAAGCGGATGCCGGGAGCA
GACAAGCCCGTCAGGGCGCGTCAGCGGGTGTTGGCGGGTGTCGGGGCTGGCTTAACTATGCGGCATCAGA
GCAGATTGTACTGAGAGTGCACCATATGCGGTGTGAAATACCGCACAGATGCGTAAGGAGAAAATACCGC
ATCAGGCGGCCTTAAGGGCCTCGTGATACGCCTATTTTTATAGGTTAATGTCATGATAATAATGGTTTCT
TAGACGTCAGGTGGCACTTTTCGGGGAAATGTGCGCGGAACCCCTATTTGTTTATTTTTCTAAATACATT
CAAATATGTATCCGCTCATGAGACAATAACCCTGATAAATGCTTCAATAATATTGAAAAAGGAAGAGTAT
GAGTATTCAACATTTCCGTGTCGCCCTTATTCCCTTTTTTGCGGCATTTTGCCTTCCTGTTTTTGCTCAC
CCAGAAACGCTGGTGAAAGTAAAAGATGCTGAAGATCAGTTGGGTGCACGAGTGGGTTACATCGAACTGG
ATCTCAACAGCGGTAAGATCCTTGAGAGTTTTCGCCCCGAAGAACGTTTTCCAATGATGAGCACTTTTAA
AGTTCTGCTATGTGGCGCGGTATTATCCCGTATTGACGCCGGGCAAGAGCAACTCGGTCGCCGCATACAC
TATTCTCAGAATGACTTGGTTGAGTACTCACCAGTCACAGAAAAGCATCTTACGGATGGCATGACAGTAA
GAGAATTATGCAGTGCTGCCATAACCATGAGTGATAACACTGCGGCCAACTTACTTCTGACAACGATCGG
AGGACCGAAGGAGCTAACCGCTTTTTTGCACAACATGGGGGATCATGTAACTCGCCTTGATCGTTGGGAA
CCGGAGCTGAATGAAGCCATACCAAACGACGAGCGTGACACCACGATGCCTGTAGCAATGGCAACAACGT
TGCGCAAACTATTAACTGGCGAACTACTTACTCTAGCTTCCCGGCAACAATTAATAGACTGGATGGAGGC
GGATAAAGTTGCAGGACCACTTCTGCGCTCGGCCCTTCCGGCTGGCTGGTTTATTGCTGATAAATCTGGA
GCCGGTGAGCGTGGGTCTCGCGGTATCATTGCAGCACTGGGGCCAGATGGTAAGCCCTCCCGTATCGTAG
TTATCTACACGACGGGGAGTCAGGCAACTATGGATGAACGAAATAGACAGATCGCTGAGATAGGTGCCTC
ACTGATTAAGCATTGGTAACTGTCAGACCAAGTTTACTCATATATACTTTAGATTGATTTAAAACTTCAT
TTTTAATTTAAAAGGATCTAGGTGAAGATCCTTTTTGATAATCTCATGACCAAAATCCCTTAACGTGAGT
TTTCGTTCCACTGAGCGTCAGACCCCGTAGAAAAGATCAAAGGATCTTCTTGAGATCCTTTTTTTCTGCG
CGTAATCTGCTGCTTGCAAACAAAAAAACCACCGCTACCAGCGGTGGTTTGTTTGCCGGATCAAGAGCTA
CCAACTCTTTTTCCGAAGGTAACTGGCTTCAGCAGAGCGCAGATACCAAATACTGTTCTTCTAGTGTAGC
CGTAGTTAGGCCACCACTTCAAGAACTCTGTAGCACCGCCTACATACCTCGCTCTGCTAATCCTGTTACC
AGTGGCTGCTGCCAGTGGCGATAAGTCGTGTCTTACCGGGTTGGACTCAAGACGATAGTTACCGGATAAG
GCGCAGCGGTCGGGCTGAACGGGGGGTTCGTGCACACAGCCCAGCTTGGAGCGAACGACCTACACCGAAC
TGAGATACCTACAGCGTGAGCTATGAGAAAGCGCCACGCTTCCCGAAGGGAGAAAGGCGGACAGGTATCC
GGTAAGCGGCAGGGTCGGAACAGGAGAGCGCACGAGGGAGCTTCCAGGGGGAAACGCCTGGTATCTTTAT
AGTCCTGTCGGGTTTCGCCACCTCTGACTTGAGCGTCGATTTTTGTGATGCTCGTCAGGGGGGCGGAGCC
TATGGAAAAACGCCAGCAACGCGGCCTTTTTACGGTTCCTGGCCTTTTGCTGGCCTTTTGCTCACATGTT
CTTTCCTGCGTTATCCCCTGATTCTGTGGATAACCGTATTACCGCCTTTGAGTGAGCTGATACCGCTCGC
CGCAGCCGAACGACCGAGCGCAGCGAGTCAGTGAGCGAGGAAGCGGAAGAGCGCCCAATACGCAAACCGC
CTCTCCCCGCGCGTTGGCCGATTCATTAATGCAGCTGGCACGACAGGTTTCCCGACTGGAAAGCGGGCAG
TGAGCGCAACGCAATTAATGTGAGTTAGCTCACTCATTAGGCACCCCAGGCTTTACACTTTATGCTTCCG
GCTCGTATGTTGTGTGGAATTGTGAGCGGATAACAATT
